Addgene plasmid #131057: pYJ13-PB-U6-ND1-acti-gRNA2
Purpose: Activation of NeuroD1 via SAM system
Depositing lab: Xiaojun Lian. Depositing organization: Pennsylvania State University.
Backbone
  Vector backbone: PB-MS2-sgRNA
  Backbone size w/o insert (bp): 4131
  Vector type: Mammalian Expression, CRISPR
Growth in bacteria
  Bacterial resistance: Ampicillin, 100 μg/mL
  Growth temperature: 37°C
  Growth strain: NEB Stable
  Copy number: Unknown
Gene/Insert
  Gene/Insert name: NeuroD1 activation gRNA2
  gRNA/shRNA sequence: GGGGGTAGGGGTGGAGGGTG
  Species: H. sapiens (human)
  Entrez Gene: NEUROD1 (a.k.a. BETA2, BHF-1, MODY6, NEUROD, T2D, bHLHa3)
  Cloning method: Restriction Enzyme; 5′ cloning site Unknown (unknown if destroyed); 3′ cloning site Unknown (unknown if destroyed)
Terms and licenses: Academic/Nonprofit Terms; Industry Terms: Not Available to Industry
How to cite: pYJ13-PB-U6-ND1-acti-gRNA2 was a gift from Xiaojun Lian (Addgene plasmid # 131057 ; http://n2t.net/addgene:131057 ; RRID:Addgene_131057)
