[The description below was written by a language model from this plasmid's Addgene catalogue record and pLannotate feature annotations shown in this document.]
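Description:
pYJ13-PB-U6-ND1-acti-gRNA2 is a small (about 4.1 kb) mammalian CRISPR guide RNA expression plasmid built on the PB-MS2-sgRNA backbone. It delivers one of the guides used to switch on the endogenous human NEUROD1 gene through the synergistic activation mediator (SAM) system. It is propagated in E. coli using a high-copy ColE1/pUC-type origin and selected with ampicillin through the β-lactamase gene and its bla promoter. The remaining bacterial annotations (lac promoter and operator, CAP site, T3, T7 and SP6 promoters, and short rop, bom, lacI, f1 and MCS fragments) appear to be cloning-vector remnants rather than functional parts of the payload.

The working cassette is a human U6 RNA polymerase III promoter driving a 20-nt spacer assigned to NEUROD1, fused to a Streptococcus pyogenes Cas9 guide scaffold. The scaffold is annotated in pieces because two MS2 stem loops are inserted into it. In the SAM design, these aptamers recruit MS2 coat protein fused to transcriptional activation domains, which cooperate with a catalytically dead Cas9 activator to stimulate transcription at the targeted site. Neither protein component is encoded here, so both must be supplied from other constructs.

The "PB" in the name suggests a piggyBac transposon vector. Consistent with this, two short fragments matching the baculovirus FP25 locus flank the U6 cassette, as is typical of sequence carried along with piggyBac terminal repeats, although the repeats themselves are not annotated. With a transposase supplied separately, such an arrangement would allow genomic integration of the guide cassette. No mammalian selection marker or reporter appears in the feature table.
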