Features (pLannotate 1.2.2; 23 found; start..end, strand, type, name):
      1..105     -  promoter       AmpR promoter: bla
    200..235     +  CDS            rop (fragment): Rop protein, which maintains plasmids at low copy number; rop
    337..388     +  misc_feature   bom (fragment): basis of mobility region from pBR322
    451..469     +  promoter       SP6 promoter: promoter for bacteriophage SP6 RNA polymerase
    483..522     +  CDS            lacI (fragment): lac repressor; lacI; The lac repressor binds to the lac operator to inhibit transcription in E. coli. This inhibition can be relieved by adding lactose or isopropyl-β-D-thiogalactopyranoside (IPTG).
    535..556     +  protein_bind   CAP binding site: CAP binding activates transcription in the presence of cAMP. E. coli catabolite activator protein
    571..601     +  promoter       lac promoter: promoter for the E. coli lac operon
    609..625     +  protein_bind   lac operator: The lac repressor binds to the lac operator to inhibit transcription in E. coli. This inhibition can be relieved by adding lactose or isopropyl-β-D-thiogalactopyranoside (IPTG). lac repressor encoded by lacI
    670..688     +  promoter       T3 promoter: promoter for bacteriophage T3 RNA polymerase
    690..869     +  CDS            FP (fragment): FP25_NPVAC - Experimental evidence at protein level: Swiss-Prot protein existence level 1. From Autographa californica nuclear polyhedrosis virus (AcMNPV).
   1227..1467    +  promoter       U6 promoter: RNA polymerase III promoter for human U6 snRNA
   1513..1531    +  misc_RNA       MS2 stem loop: stem loop that binds the bacteriophage MS2 coat protein
   1542..1578    +  misc_RNA       gRNA scaffold (fragment): guide RNA scaffold for the Streptococcus pyogenes CRISPR/Cas9 system
   1583..1601    +  misc_RNA       MS2 stem loop: stem loop that binds the bacteriophage MS2 coat protein
   1612..1631    +  misc_RNA       gRNA scaffold (fragment): guide RNA scaffold for the Streptococcus pyogenes CRISPR/Cas9 system
   1644..1694    -  misc_feature   bom (fragment): basis of mobility region from pBR322
   1713..1729    +  rep_origin     f1 ori (fragment): f1 bacteriophage origin of replication; arrow indicates direction of (+) strand synthesis
   2114..2191    +  CDS            FP (fragment): FP25_NPVAC - Experimental evidence at protein level: Swiss-Prot protein existence level 1. From Autographa californica nuclear polyhedrosis virus (AcMNPV).
   2192..2210    -  misc_feature   MCS (fragment): pUC18/19 multiple cloning site
   2238..2256    -  promoter       T7 promoter: promoter for bacteriophage T7 RNA polymerase
   2278..2331    -  CDS            lacI (fragment): lac repressor; lacI; The lac repressor binds to the lac operator to inhibit transcription in E. coli. This inhibition can be relieved by adding lactose or isopropyl-β-D-thiogalactopyranoside (IPTG).
   2514..3102    -  rep_origin     ori: high-copy-number ColE1/pMB1/pBR322/pUC origin of replication
   3273..4133    -  CDS            AmpR: β-lactamase; bla; confers resistance to ampicillin, carbenicillin, and related antibiotics
>Addgene plasmid #131057 | pYJ13-PB-U6-ND1-acti-gRNA2 | addgene full sequence | sequence record 256893 | Addgene NGS Result
ACTCTTCCTTTTTCAATATTATTGAAGCATTTATCAGGGTTATTGTCTCATGAGCGGATACATATTTGAA
TGTATTTAGAAAAATAAACAAATAGGGGTTCCGCGCACATTTCCCCGAAAAGTGCCACCTGACGTCTAAG
AAACCATTATTATCATGACATTAACCTATAAAAATAGGCGTATCACGAGGCCCTTTCGTCTCGCGCGTTT
CGGTGATGACGGTGAAAACCTCTGACACATGCAGCTCCCGGAGACGGTCACAGCTTGTCTGTAAGCGGAT
GCCGGGAGCAGACAAGCCCGTCAGGGCGCGTCAGCGGGTGTTGGCGGGTGTCGGGGCTGGCTTAACTATG
CGGCATCAGAGCAGATTGTACTGAGAGTGCACCATATGGACATATTGTCGTTAGAACGCGGCTACAATTA
ATACATAACCTTATGTATCATACACATACGATTTAGGTGACACTATAGAACTCGACCTCGAGGCTGGCAC
GACAGGTTTCCCGACTGGAAAGCGGGCAGTGAGCGCAACGCAATTAATGTGAGTTAGCTCACTCATTAGG
CACCCCAGGCTTTACACTTTATGCTTCCGGCTCGTATGTTGTGTGGAATTGTGAGCGGATAACAATTTCA
CACAGGAAACAGCTATGACCATGATTACGCCAAGCTCGAAATTAACCCTCACTAAAGGGAACAAAAGCTG
GAGCTCGTCTTTGATCAAAACGCAAATCGACGAAAATGTGTCGGACAATATCAAGTCGATGAGCGAAAAA
CTAAAAAGGCTAGAATACGACAATCTCACAGACAGCGTTGAGATATACGGTATTCACGACAGCAGGCTGA
ATAATAAAAAAATTAGAAACTATTATTTAACCCTAGAAAGATAATCATATTGTGACGTACGTTAAAGATA
ATCATGCGTAAAATTGACGCATGTGTTTTATCGATCTGTATATCGAGGTTTATTTATTAATTTGAATAGA
TATTAAGTTTTATTATATTTACACTTACATACTAATAATAAATTCAACAAACAATTTATTTATGTTTATT
TATTTATTAAAAAAAAACAAAAACTCAAAATTTCTTCTATAAAGTAACAAAACTTTTAAACATTCTCTCT
TTTACAAAAATAAACTTATTTTGTACTTTAAAAACAGTCATGTTGTATTATAAAATAAGTAATTAGCTTA
ACTTATACATAATAGAAACAAATTATACTTATTAATGAGGGCCTATTTCCCATGATTCCTTCATATTTGC
ATATACGATACAAGGCTGTTAGAGAGATAATTGGAATTAATTTGACTGTAAACACAAAGATATTAGTACA
AAATACGTGACGTAGAAAGTAATAATTTCTTGGGTAGTTTGCAGTTTTAAAATTATGTTTTAAAATGGAC
TATCATATGCTTACCGTAACTTGAAAGTATTTCGATTTCTTGGCTTTATATATCTTGTGGAAAGGACGAA
ACACCGGGGGTAGGGGTGGAGGGTGGTTTTAGAGCTAGGCCAACATGAGGATCACCCATGTCTGCAGGGC
CTAGCAAGTTAAAATAAGGCTAGTCCGTTATCAACTTGGCCAACATGAGGATCACCCATGTCTGCAGGGC
CAAGTGGCACCGAGTCGGTGCTTTTTTTGAATTCTGATGCGGTATTTTCTCCTTACGCATCTGTGCGGTA
TTTCACACCGCATACGTCAAAGCAACCATAGTACGCGCCCTGTAGCGGCATTTAAAGCCATCGAAGCAGC
TCCAGCCTACACAATCGCTCAAGACGTGTAATGCTTTTATTATATATTAGTCACGATATCTATAACAAGA
AAATATATATATAATAAGTTATCACGTAAGTAGAACATGAAATAACAATATAATTATCGTATGAGTTAAA
TCTTAAAAGTCACGTAAAAGATAATCATGCGTCATTTTGACTCACGCGGTCGTTATAGTTCAAAATCAGT
GACACTTACCGCATTGACAAGCACGCCTCACGGGAGCTCCAAGCGGCGACTGAGATGTCCTAAATGCACA
GCGACGGATTCGCGCTATTTAGAAAGAGAGAGCAATATTTCAAGAATGCATGCGTCAATTTTACGCAGAC
TATCTTTCTAGGGTTAAAAAAGATTTGCGCTTTACTCGACCTAAACTTTAAACACGTCATAGAATCTTCG
TTTGACAAAAACCACATTGTGGGGTACCGAGCTCGAATTCATCGATGATATCAGATCTGCCGGTCTCCCT
ATAGTGAGTCGTATTAATTTCGATAAGCCAGGTTAACCTGCATTAATGAATCGGCCAACGCGCGGGGAGA
GGCGGTTTGCGTATTGGGCGCTCTTCCGCTTCCTCGCTCACTGACTCGCTGCGCTCGGTCGTTCGGCTGC
GGCGAGCGGTATCAGCTCACTCAAAGGCGGTAATACGGTTATCCACAGAATCAGGGGATAACGCAGGAAA
GAACATGTGAGCAAAAGGCCAGCAAAAGGCCAGGAACCGTAAAAAGGCCGCGTTGCTGGCGTTTTTCCAT
AGGCTCCGCCCCCCTGACGAGCATCACAAAAATCGACGCTCAAGTCAGAGGTGGCGAAACCCGACAGGAC
TATAAAGATACCAGGCGTTTCCCCCTGGAAGCTCCCTCGTGCGCTCTCCTGTTCCGACCCTGCCGCTTAC
CGGATACCTGTCCGCCTTTCTCCCTTCGGGAAGCGTGGCGCTTTCTCATAGCTCACGCTGTAGGTATCTC
AGTTCGGTGTAGGTCGTTCGCTCCAAGCTGGGCTGTGTGCACGAACCCCCCGTTCAGCCCGACCGCTGCG
CCTTATCCGGTAACTATCGTCTTGAGTCCAACCCGGTAAGACACGACTTATCGCCACTGGCAGCAGCCAC
TGGTAACAGGATTAGCAGAGCGAGGTATGTAGGCGGTGCTACAGAGTTCTTGAAGTGGTGGCCTAACTAC
GGCTACACTAGAAGAACAGTATTTGGTATCTGCGCTCTGCTGAAGCCAGTTACCTTCGGAAAAAGAGTTG
GTAGCTCTTGATCCGGCAAACAAACCACCGCTGGTAGCGGTGGTTTTTTTGTTTGCAAGCAGCAGATTAC
GCGCAGAAAAAAAGGATCTCAAGAAGATCCTTTGATCTTTTCTACGGGGTCTGACGCTCAGTGGAACGAA
AACTCACGTTAAGGGATTTTGGTCATGAGATTATCAAAAAGGATCTTCACCTAGATCCTTTTAAATTAAA
AATGAAGTTTTAAATCAATCTAAAGTATATATGAGTAAACTTGGTCTGACAGTTACCAATGCTTAATCAG
TGAGGCACCTATCTCAGCGATCTGTCTATTTCGTTCATCCATAGTTGCCTGACTCCCCGTCGTGTAGATA
ACTACGATACGGGAGGGCTTACCATCTGGCCCCAGTGCTGCAATGATACCGCGAGACCCACGCTCACCGG
CTCCAGATTTATCAGCAATAAACCAGCCAGCCGGAAGGGCCGAGCGCAGAAGTGGTCCTGCAACTTTATC
CGCCTCCATCCAGTCTATTAATTGTTGCCGGGAAGCTAGAGTAAGTAGTTCGCCAGTTAATAGTTTGCGC
AACGTTGTTGCCATTGCTACAGGCATCGTGGTGTCACGCTCGTCGTTTGGTATGGCTTCATTCAGCTCCG
GTTCCCAACGATCAAGGCGAGTTACATGATCCCCCATGTTGTGCAAAAAAGCGGTTAGCTCCTTCGGTCC
TCCGATCGTTGTCAGAAGTAAGTTGGCCGCAGTGTTATCACTCATGGTTATGGCAGCACTGCATAATTCT
CTTACTGTCATGCCATCCGTAAGATGCTTTTCTGTGACTGGTGAGTACTCAACCAAGTCATTCTGAGAAT
AGTGTATGCGGCGACCGAGTTGCTCTTGCCCGGCGTCAATACGGGATAATACCGCGCCACATAGCAGAAC
TTTAAAAGTGCTCATCATTGGAAAACGTTCTTCGGGGCGAAAACTCTCAAGGATCTTACCGCTGTTGAGA
TCCAGTTCGATGTAACCCACTCGTGCACCCAACTGATCTTCAGCATCTTTTACTTTCACCAGCGTTTCTG
GGTGAGCAAAAACAGGAAGGCAAAATGCCGCAAAAAAGGGAATAAGGGCGACACGGAAATGTTGAATACT
CAT
